>Addgene plasmid #221019 | MSCV-KRAS-WT-IRES-mCherry | addgene full sequence | sequence record 436904 | Addgene NGS Result
TTAAGTTGGGTAACGCCAGGGTTTTCCCAGTCACGACGTTGTAAAACGACGGCGCAAGGAATGGTGCATG
CAAGGAGATGGCGCCCAACAGTCCCCCGGCCACGGGGCCTGCCACCATACCCACGCCGAAACAAGCGCTC
ATGAGCCCGAAGTGGCGAGCCCGATCTTCCCCATCGGTGATGTCGGCGATATAGGCGCCAGCAACCGCAC
CTGTGGCGCCGGTGATGCCGGCCACGATGCGTCCGGCGTAGAGGCGATTAGTCCAATTTGTTAAAGACAG
GATATCAGTGGTCCAGGCTCTAGTTTTGACTCAACAATATCACCAGCTGAAGCCTATAGAGTACGAGCCA
TAGATAAAATAAAAGATTTTATTTAGTCTCCAGAAAAAGGGGGGAATGAAAGACCCCACCTGTAGGTTTG
GCAAGCTAGCTTAAGTAACGCCATTTTGCAAGGCATGGAAAATACATAACTGAGAATAGAGAAGTTCAGA
TCAAGGTTAGGAACAGAGAGACAGCAGAATATGGGCCAAACAGGATATCTGTGGTAAGCAGTTCCTGCCC
CGGCTCAGGGCCAAGAACAGATGGTCCCCAGATGCGGTCCCGCCCTCAGCAGTTTCTAGAGAACCATCAG
ATGTTTCCAGGGTGCCCCAAGGACCTGAAATGACCCTGTGCCTTATTTGAACTAACCAATCAGTTCGCTT
CTCGCTTCTGTTCGCGCGCTTCTGCTCCCCGAGCTCAATAAAAGAGCCCACAACCCCTCACTCGGCGCGC
CAGTCCTCCGATAGACTGCGTCGCCCGGGTACCCGTATTCCCAATAAAGCCTCTTGCTGTTTGCATCCGA
ATCGTGGACTCGCTGATCCTTGGGAGGGTCTCCTCAGATTGATTGACTGCCCACCTCGGGGGTCTTTCAT
TTGGAGGTTCCACCGAGATTTGGAGACCCCTGCCCAGGGACCACCGACCCCCCCGCCGGGAGGTAAGCTG
GCCAGCGGTCGTTTCGTGTCTGTCTCTGTCTTTGTGCGTGTTTGTGCCGGCATCTAATGTTTGCGCCTGC
GTCTGTACTAGTTAGCTAACTAGCTCTGTATCTGGCGGACCCGTGGTGGAACTGACGAGTTCTGAACACC
CGGCCGCAACCCTGGGAGACGTCCCAGGGACTTTGGGGGCCGTTTTTGTGGCCCGACCTGAGGAAGGGAG
TCGATGTGGAATCCGACCCCGTCAGGATATGTGGTTCTGGTAGGAGACGAGAACCTAAAACAGTTCCCGC
CTCCGTCTGAATTTTTGCTTTCGGTTTGGAACCGAAGCCGCGCGTCTTGTCTGCTGCAGCGCTGCAGCAT
CGTTCTGTGTTGTCTCTGTCTGACTGTGTTTCTGTATTTGTCTGAAAATTAGGGCCAGACTGTTACCACT
CCCTTAAGTTTGACCTTAGGTCACTGGAAAGATGTCGAGCGGATCGCTCACAACCAGTCGGTAGATGTCA
AGAAGAGACGTTGGGTTACCTTCTGCTCTGCAGAATGGCCAACCTTTAACGTCGGATGGCCGCGAGACGG
CACCTTTAACCGAGACCTCATCACCCAGGTTAAGATCAAGGTCTTTTCACCTGGCCCGCATGGACACCCA
GACCAGGTCCCCTACATCGTGACCTGGGAAGCCTTGGCTTTTGACCCCCCTCCCTGGGTCAAGCCCTTTG
TACACCCTAAGCCTCCGCCTCCTCTTCCTCCATCCGCCCCGTCTCTCCCCCTTGAACCTCCTCGTTCGAC
CCCGCCTCGATCCTCCCTTTATCCAGCCCTCACTCCTTCTCTAGGCGCCGGAATTCGTTTAAACGGA
[567 nt withheld, positions 1818-2384]
GGTAGTTCCTACCCATACGATGTTCCAGATTACGCTTATCCCTACGACGTGCCTGATTATGCATACCCAT
ATGATGTCCCCGACTATGCCTAACTCGAGCGGGATCAATTCCGCCCCCCCCCTAACGTTACTGGCCGAAG
CCGCTTGGAATAAGGCCGGTGTGCGTTTGTCTATATGTTATTTTCCACCATATTGCCGTCTTTTGGCAAT
GTGAGGGCCCGGAAACCTGGCCCTGTCTTCTTGACGAGCATTCCTAGGGGTCTTTCCCCTCTCGCCAAAG
GAATGCAAGGTCTGTTGAATGTCGTGAAGGAAGCAGTTCCTCTGGAAGCTTCTTGAAGACAAACAACGTC
TGTAGCGACCCTTTGCAGGCAGCGGAACCCCCCACCTGGCGACAGGTGCCTCTGCGGCCAAAAGCCACGT
GTATAAGATACACCTGCAAAGGCGGCACAACCCCAGTGCCACGTTGTGAGTTGGATAGTTGTGGAAAGAG
TCAAATGGCTCTCCTCAAGCGTATTCAACAAGGGGCTGAAGGATGCCCAGAAGGTACCCCATTGTATGGG
ATCTGATCTGGGGCCTCGGTGCACATGCTTTACATGTGTTTAGTCGAGGTTAAAAAAACGTCTAGGCCCC
CCGAACCACGGGGACGTGGTTTTCCTTTGAAAAACACGATAATACCATGGTGAGCATGGACGAGGAGGAT
AACATGGCCATCATCAAGGAGTTCATGCGCTTCAAGGTGCACATGGAGGGCTCCGTGAACGGCCACGAGT
TCGAGATCGAGGGCGAGGGCGAGGGCCGCCCCTACGAGGGCACCCAGACCGCCAAGCTGAAGGTGACCAA
GGGTGGCCCCCTGCCCTTCGCCTGGGACATCCTGTCCCCTCAGTTCATGTACGGCTCCAAGGCCTACGTG
AAGCACCCCGCCGACATCCCCGACTACTTGAAGCTGTCCTTCCCCGAGGGCTTCAAGTGGGAGCGCGTGA
TGAACTTCGAGGACGGCGGCGTGGTGACCGTGACCCAGGACTCCTCCCTGCAGGACGGCGAGTTCATCTA
CAAGGTGAAGCTGCGCGGCACCAACTTCCCCTCCGACGGCCCCGTAATGCAGAAGAAGACCATGGGCTGG
GAGGCCTCCTCCGAGCGGATGTACCCCGAGGACGGCGCCCTGAAGGGCGAGATCAAGCAGAGGCTGAAGC
TGAAGGACGGCGGCCACTACGACGCTGAGGTCAAGACCACCTACAAGGCCAAGAAGCCCGTGCAGCTGCC
CGGCGCCTACAACGTCAACATCAAGTTGGACATCACCTCCCACAACGAGGACTACACCATCGTGGAACAG
TACGAACGCGCCGAGGGCCGCCACTCCACCGGCGGCATGGACGAGCTGTACAAGTAAAGCGGCCGCGACT
CTAGAGTCGACCTGCAGGCATGCAAGCTTCAGGTAGCCGGCTAACGTTAACAACCGGTACCTCTAGAACT
ATAGCTAGCATGCGCAAATTTAAAGCGCTGATATCGATAAAATAAAAGATTTTATTTAGTCTCCAGAAAA
AGGGGGGAATGAAAGACCCCACCTGTAGGTTTGGCAAGCTAGCTTAAGTAACGCCATTTTGCAAGGCATG
GAAAATACATAACTGAGAATAGAGAAGTTCAGATCAAGGTTAGGAACAGAGAGACAGCAGAATATGGGCC
AAACAGGATATCTGTGGTAAGCAGTTCCTGCCCCGGCTCAGGGCCAAGAACAGATGGTCCCCAGATGCGG
TCCCGCCCTCAGCAGTTTCTAGAGAACCATCAGATGTTTCCAGGGTGCCCCAAGGACCTGAAATGACCCT
GTGCCTTATTTGAACTAACCAATCAGTTCGCTTCTCGCTTCTGTTCGCGCGCTTCTGCTCCCCGAGCTCA
ATAAAAGAGCCCACAACCCCTCACTCGGCGCGCCAGTCCTCCGATAGACTGCGTCGCCCGGGTACCCGTG
TATCCAATAAACCCTCTTGCAGTTGCATCCGACTTGTGGTCTCGCTGTTCCTTGGGAGGGTCTCCTCTGA
GTGATTGACTACCCGTCAGCGGGGGTCTTTCATGGGTAACAGTTTCTTGAAGTTGGAGAACAACATTCTG
AGGGTAGGAGTCGAATATTAAGTAATCCTGACTCAATTAGCCACTGTTTTGAATCCACATACTCCAATAC
TCCTGAAATAGTTCATTATGGACAGCGCAGAAAGAGCTGGGGAGAATTGTGAAATTGTTATCCGCTCACA
ATTCCACACAACATACGAGCCGGAAGCATAAAGTGTAAAGCCTGGGGTGCCTAATGAGTGAGCTAACTCA
CATTAATTGCGTTGCGCTCACTGCCCGCTTTCCAGTCGGGAAACCTGTCGTGCCAGCTGCATTAATGAAT
CGGCCAACGCGCGGGGAGAGGCGGTTTGCGTATTGGGCGCTCTTCCGCTTCCTCGCTCACTGACTCGCTG
CGCTCGGTCGTTCGGCTGCGGCGAGCGGTATCAGCTCACTCAAAGGCGGTAATACGGTTATCCACAGAAT
CAGGGGATAACGCAGGAAAGAACATGTGAGCAAAAGGCCAGCAAAAGGCCAGGAACCGTAAAAAGGCCGC
GTTGCTGGCGTTTTTCCATAGGCTCCGCCCCCCTGACGAGCATCACAAAAATCGACGCTCAAGTCAGAGG
TGGCGAAACCCGACAGGACTATAAAGATACCAGGCGTTTCCCCCTGGAAGCTCCCTCGTGCGCTCTCCTG
TTCCGACCCTGCCGCTTACCGGATACCTGTCCGCCTTTCTCCCTTCGGGAAGCGTGGCGCTTTCTCATAG
CTCACGCTGTAGGTATCTCAGTTCGGTGTAGGTCGTTCGCTCCAAGCTGGGCTGTGTGCACGAACCCCCC
GTTCAGCCCGACCGCTGCGCCTTATCCGGTAACTATCGTCTTGAGTCCAACCCGGTAAGACACGACTTAT
CGCCACTGGCAGCAGCCACTGGTAACAGGATTAGCAGAGCGAGGTATGTAGGCGGTGCTACAGAGTTCTT
GAAGTGGTGGCCTAACTACGGCTACACTAGAAGAACAGTATTTGGTATCTGCGCTCTGCTGAAGCCAGTT
ACCTTCGGAAAAAGAGTTGGTAGCTCTTGATCCGGCAAACAAACCACCGCTGGTAGCGGTGGTTTTTTTG
TTTGCAAGCAGCAGATTACGCGCAGAAAAAAAGGATCTCAAGAAGATCCTTTGATCTTTTCTACGGGGTC
TGACGCTCAGTGGAACGAAAACTCACGTTAAGGGATTTTGGTCATGAGATTATCAAAAAGGATCTTCACC
TAGATCCTTTTAAATTAAAAATGAAGTTTTAAATCAATCTAAAGTATATATGAGTAAACTTGGTCTGACA
GTTACCAATGCTTAATCAGTGAGGCACCTATCTCAGCGATCTGTCTATTTCGTTCATCCATAGTTGCCTG
ACTCCCCGTCGTGTAGATAACTACGATACGGGAGGGCTTACCATCTGGCCCCAGTGCTGCAATGATACCG
CGAGACCCACGCTCACCGGCTCCAGATTTATCAGCAATAAACCAGCCAGCCGGAAGGGCCGAGCGCAGAA
GTGGTCCTGCAACTTTATCCGCCTCCATCCAGTCTATTAATTGTTGCCGGGAAGCTAGAGTAAGTAGTTC
GCCAGTTAATAGTTTGCGCAACGTTGTTGCCATTGCTACAGGCATCGTGGTGTCACGCTCGTCGTTTGGT
ATGGCTTCATTCAGCTCCGGTTCCCAACGATCAAGGCGAGTTACATGATCCCCCATGTTGTGCAAAAAAG
CGGTTAGCTCCTTCGGTCCTCCGATCGTTGTCAGAAGTAAGTTGGCCGCAGTGTTATCACTCATGGTTAT
GGCAGCACTGCATAATTCTCTTACTGTCATGCCATCCGTAAGATGCTTTTCTGTGACTGGTGAGTACTCA
ACCAAGTCATTCTGAGAATAGTGTATGCGGCGACCGAGTTGCTCTTGCCCGGCGTCAATACGGGATAATA
CCGCGCCACATAGCAGAACTTTAAAAGTGCTCATCATTGGAAAACGTTCTTCGGGGCGAAAACTCTCAAG
GATCTTACCGCTGTTGAGATCCAGTTCGATGTAACCCACTCGTGCACCCAACTGATCTTCAGCATCTTTT
ACTTTCACCAGCGTTTCTGGGTGAGCAAAAACAGGAAGGCAAAATGCCGCAAAAAAGGGAATAAGGGCGA
CACGGAAATGTTGAATACTCATACTCTTCCTTTTTCAATATTATTGAAGCATTTATCAGGGTTATTGTCT
CATGAGCGGATACATATTTGAATGTATTTAGAAAAATAAACAAATAGGGGTTCCGCGCACATTTCCCCGA
AAAGTGCCACCTGACGTCTAAGAAACCATTATTATCATGACATTAACCTATAAAAATAGGCGTATCACGA
GGCCCTTTCGTCTCGCGCGTTTCGGTGATGACGGTGAAAACCTCTGACACATGCAGCTCCCGGAGACGGT
CACAGCTTGTCTGTAAGCGGATGCCGGGAGCAGACAAGCCCGTCAGGGCGCGTCAGCGGGTGTTGGCGGG
TGTCGGGGCTGGCTTAACTATGCGGCATCAGAGCAGATTGTACTGAGAGTGCACCATATGCGGTGTGAAA
TACCGCACAGATGCGTAAGGAGAAAATACCGCATCAGGCGCCATTCGCCATTCAGGCTGCGCAACTGTTG
GGAAGGGCGATCGGTGCGGGCCTCTTCGCTATTACGCCAGCTGGCGAAAGGGGGATGTGCTGCAAGGCGA
Features (pLannotate 1.2.2; 21 found; start..end, strand, type, name):
     53..254     -  CDS            TcR (fragment): tetracycline efflux protein; tet; confers resistance to tetracycline
    255..353     +  CDS            env (fragment): murine leukemia virus gPr80 envelope polyprotein precursor; env; proteolytically cleaved into gp70SU and p15TM subunits
    395..911     +  LTR            5' LTR: 5' long terminal repeat from murine embryonic stem cell virus
    975..1316    +  misc_feature   MESV Ψ: packaging signal of murine embryonic stem cell virus
   1383..1799    +  CDS            gag (truncated): truncated Moloney murine leukemia virus (MMLV) gag gene lacking the start codon
   1821..2384    +  CDS            K-Ras (sequence withheld): human small GTPase proto-oncoprotein
   2394..2474    +  CDS            3xHA: three tandem HA epitope tags
   2498..3058    +  misc_feature   IRES: internal ribosome entry site (IRES) of the encephalomyocarditis virus (EMCV)
   3061..3770    +  CDS            mCherry (fragment): monomeric derivative of DsRed fluorescent protein (Shaner et al., 2004) mammalian codon-optimized
   3783..3813    +  misc_feature   MCS (fragment): pUC18/19 multiple cloning site
   3933..4447    +  LTR            3' LTR: 3' long terminal repeat from murine embryonic stem cell virus
   4609..4625    -  protein_bind   lac operator: The lac repressor binds to the lac operator to inhibit transcription in E. coli. This inhibition can be relieved by adding lactose or isopropyl-β-D-thiogalactopyranoside (IPTG). lac repressor encoded by lacI
   4633..4663    -  promoter       lac promoter: promoter for the E. coli lac operon
   4678..4699    -  protein_bind   CAP binding site: CAP binding activates transcription in the presence of cAMP. E. coli catabolite activator protein
   4712..4804    -  CDS            lacI (fragment): lac repressor; lacI; The lac repressor binds to the lac operator to inhibit transcription in E. coli. This inhibition can be relieved by adding lactose or isopropyl-β-D-thiogalactopyranoside (IPTG).
   4987..5575    -  rep_origin     ori: high-copy-number ColE1/pMB1/pBR322/pUC origin of replication
   5746..6606    -  CDS            AmpR: β-lactamase; bla; confers resistance to ampicillin, carbenicillin, and related antibiotics
   6607..6711    -  promoter       AmpR promoter: bla
   6806..6841    +  CDS            rop (fragment): Rop protein, which maintains plasmids at low copy number; rop
   6943..7042    +  misc_feature   bom (fragment): basis of mobility region from pBR322
   7048..53      -  CDS            lacZα (fragment) (across the origin): LacZα fragment of β-galactosidase; lacZ fragment
