[The description below was written by a language model from this plasmid's Addgene catalogue record and pLannotate feature annotations shown in this document.]
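Description:
MSCV-KRAS-WT-IRES-mCherry is a gammaretroviral mammalian expression plasmid of about 7.1 kb, built on the MSCV-IRES-mCherry backbone. In bacteria it is maintained through a high-copy ColE1/pUC-type origin and selected with ampicillin via the β-lactamase gene and its native promoter. The short fragments annotated as tetracycline resistance, lacI, lacZα, rop, bom and env are non-functional remnants of earlier cloning vectors rather than working parts.

The viral cassette is flanked by murine embryonic stem cell virus 5' and 3' long terminal repeats. The 5' LTR acts as the promoter for the payload and also gives rise to the genomic RNA, which is packaged through the MESV Ψ signal and the adjoining truncated gag region that lacks a start codon. No functional viral genes are present, so producing infectious particles depends on gag, pol and env being supplied in trans by packaging cells or helper plasmids.

Downstream of gag lies the human wild-type KRAS coding sequence. The feature table shows a 3xHA epitope tag immediately after it, apparently a C-terminal fusion, although the catalogue entry does not mention this tag. An EMCV internal ribosome entry site then drives cap-independent translation of mCherry from the same bicistronic transcript, so red fluorescence marks cells that express the KRAS message.

The stated purpose is a fluorescent reporter for expressing the wild-type KRAS coding sequence. The associated publication concerns CRISPR-Cas13 silencing of point-mutated oncogenic RNAs with single-base precision, which suggests that this construct serves as the wild-type transcript against which mutant-selective knockdown is compared. The record does not state that role explicitly.
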