Addgene plasmid #221019: MSCV-KRAS-WT-IRES-mCherry
Purpose: Fluorescent reporter for expressing the KRAS wildtype CDS
Depositing lab: Mohamed Fareh. Depositing organization: Peter MacCallum Cancer Institute. Publication: Principles of CRISPR-Cas13 mismatch intolerance enable selective silencing of point-mutated oncogenic RNA with single-base precision. Shembrey C, Yang R, Casan J, Hu W, Chen H, Singh GJ, Sadras T, Prasad K, Shortt J, Johnstone RW, Trapani JA, Ekert PG, Fareh M. Sci Adv. 2024 Dec 20;10(51):eadl0731. doi: 10.1126/sciadv.adl0731. Epub 2024 Dec 18. PubMed 39693429.
Backbone
  Vector backbone: MSCV-IRES-mCherry
  Vector type: Mammalian Expression, Retroviral
Growth in bacteria
  Bacterial resistance: Ampicillin, 100 μg/mL
  Growth temperature: 37°C
  Growth strain: NEB Stable
  Copy number: Unknown
Gene/Insert
  Gene/Insert name: KRAS wildtype
  Species: H. sapiens (human)
  Entrez Gene: KRAS (a.k.a. 'C-K-RAS, C-K-RAS, CFC2, K-RAS2A, K-RAS2B, K-RAS4A, K-RAS4B, K-Ras, K-Ras 2, KI-RAS, KRAS1, KRAS2, NS, NS3, OES, RALD, RASK2, c-Ki-ras, c-Ki-ras2)
Terms and licenses: Academic/Nonprofit Terms; Industry Terms: Not Available to Industry
Depositor comments: Please visit https://doi.org/10.1101/2023.09.26.557083 for bioRxiv preprint.
How to cite: MSCV-KRAS-WT-IRES-mCherry was a gift from Mohamed Fareh (Addgene plasmid # 221019 ; http://n2t.net/addgene:221019 ; RRID:Addgene_221019)
